Addgene plasmid #131990: pDONR221_SLC24A4
Purpose: Gateway entry clone with codon-optimized ORF sequence for subcloning into custom expression vectors
Depositing lab: RESOLUTE Consortium & Giulio Superti-Furga. Depositing organization: CeMM Research Center for Molecular Medicine. Publication: The RESOLUTE consortium: unlocking SLC transporters for drug discovery. Superti-Furga G, Lackner D, Wiedmer T, Ingles-Prieto A, Barbosa B, Girardi E, Goldmann U, Gurtl B, Klavins K, Klimek C, Lindinger S, Lineiro-Retes E, Muller AC, Onstein S, Redinger G, Reil D, Sedlyarov V, Wolf G, Crawford M, Everley R, ... Steppan CM. Nat Rev Drug Discov. 2020 Jul;19(7):429-430. doi: 10.1038/d41573-020-00056-6. PubMed 32265506.
Backbone
  Vector backbone: pDONR221
  Backbone manufacturer: Thermo Fisher Scientific
  Backbone size w/o insert (bp): 2550
  Vector type: Mammalian Expression
Growth in bacteria
  Bacterial resistance: Kanamycin, 50 μg/mL
  Growth temperature: 37°C
  Growth strain: Stbl3
  Copy number: High Copy
Gene/Insert
  Gene/Insert name: SLC24A4 (alt name: NCKX4)
  Species: H. sapiens (human)
  Insert size (bp): 1866
  Entrez Gene: SLC24A4 (a.k.a. AI2A5, NCKX4, SHEP6, SLC24A2)
  Cloning method: Gateway Cloning
  Sequencing primers: 5′ M13-fwd; 3′ M13-rev
Terms and licenses: Academic/Nonprofit Terms; Industry Terms
Depositor comments: For more information on the full Resolute plasmid collection, please see www.addgene.org/depositor-collections/re-solute/. Please provide your feedback on this plasmid to the RESOLUTE consortium by filling out their RESOLUTE repository feedback form: https://forms.office.com/Pages/ResponsePage.aspx?id=0e05yklzmkS7rjFGQL4N7z4feCLQvEJAmVcOCM_u885UN1JJRko0Ukg4TVQwNTZLOUxPQVJWT1NHUCQlQCN0PWcu
How to cite: pDONR221_SLC24A4 was a gift from RESOLUTE Consortium & Giulio Superti-Furga (Addgene plasmid # 131990 ; http://n2t.net/addgene:131990 ; RRID:Addgene_131990)
