[The description below was written by a language model from this plasmid's Addgene catalogue record and pLannotate feature annotations shown in this document.]
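Description:
pDONR221_SLC24A4 is a Gateway entry clone built on the pDONR221 backbone and carrying a codon-optimized open reading frame for human SLC24A4 (also known as NCKX4). This solute carrier exchanges one calcium and one potassium ion for four sodium ions, and it is implicated in response termination in olfactory sensory neurons and possibly in calcium transport during enamel formation. The sequenced plasmid is about 4.4 kb. It replicates in E. coli from a high-copy ColE1/pUC-type origin and is selected with kanamycin through an aminoglycoside phosphotransferase gene.

The 1,866 bp ORF sits between attL1 and attL2, the recombination sites produced when an insert is captured into a donor vector. These sites allow directional, in-frame transfer of the coding sequence into any attR-bearing destination vector by an LR Clonase reaction. Upstream of attL1 are the rrnB T1 and T2 transcription terminators, which insulate the insert from read-through transcription in bacteria. A T7 promoter lies just beyond attL2, pointing back toward the insert on the opposite strand. The short lacI and lacZα fragments in the annotation are backbone remnants, not functional genes, and M13 priming sites flank the cassette for sequence verification.

Although the catalogue lists the vector type as mammalian expression, the feature table shows no eukaryotic promoter, polyadenylation signal, tag or reporter. Expression therefore depends entirely on the destination vector chosen. The plasmid belongs to a large collection of SLC transporter clones and is intended as a source for subcloning SLC24A4 into custom expression vectors for transporter research and drug discovery.
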