Features (pLannotate 1.2.2; 10 found; start..end, strand, type, name):
    121..213     +  CDS            lacI (fragment): lac repressor; lacI; The lac repressor binds to the lac operator to inhibit transcription in E. coli. This inhibition can be relieved by adding lactose or isopropyl-β-D-thiogalactopyranoside (IPTG).
    268..295     -  terminator     rrnB T2 terminator: transcription terminator T2 from the E. coli rrnB gene
    427..470     +  terminator     rrnB T1 terminator: Escherichia coli rrnB; transcription terminator T1 from the E. coli rrnB gene
    517..553     -  CDS            lacZα (fragment): LacZα fragment of β-galactosidase; lacZ fragment
    569..668     +  protein_bind   attL1: mutant version of attL; recombination site for the Gateway® LR reaction LR Clonase™
    674..2539    +  CDS            SLC24A4: NCKX4_HUMAN - Also known as NCKX4. Experimental evidence at transcript level: Swiss-Prot protein existence level 2. Transports 1 Ca(2+) and 1 K(+) in exchange for 4 Na(+). Controls the rapid response termination and proper regulation of adaptation in olfactory sensory neurons (OSNs) which subsequently influences how odor information is encoded and perceived. May play a role in calcium transport during amelogenesis (By similarity). From Homo sapiens (Human).
   2541..2640    -  protein_bind   attL2: mutant version of attL; recombination site for the Gateway® LR reaction LR Clonase™
   2658..2676    -  promoter       T7 promoter: promoter for bacteriophage T7 RNA polymerase
   2810..3619    +  CDS            KanR: aminoglycoside phosphotransferase; aph(3')-Ia; confers resistance to kanamycin in bacteria or G418 (Geneticin®) in eukaryotes
   3766..4354    +  rep_origin     ori: high-copy-number ColE1/pMB1/pBR322/pUC origin of replication
>Addgene plasmid #131990 | pDONR221_SLC24A4 | addgene full sequence | sequence record 260409 | Addgene NGS Result
CTTTCCTGCGTTATCCCCTGATTCTGTGGATAACCGTATTACCGCCTTTGAGTGAGCTGATACCGCTCGC
CGCAGCCGAACGACCGAGCGCAGCGAGTCAGTGAGCGAGGAAGCGGAAGAGCGCCCAATACGCAAACCGC
CTCTCCCCGCGCGTTGGCCGATTCATTAATGCAGCTGGCACGACAGGTTTCCCGACTGGAAAGCGGGCAG
TGAGCGCAACGCAATTAATACGCGTACCGCTAGCCAGGAAGAGTTTGTAGAAACGCAAAAAGGCCATCCG
TCAGGATGGCCTTCTGCTTAGTTTGATGCCTGGCAGTTTATGGCGGGCGTCCTGCCCGCCACCCTCCGGG
CCGTTGCTTCACAACGTTCAAATCCGCTCCCGGCGGATTTGTCCTACTCAGGAGAGCGTTCACCGACAAA
CAACAGATAAAACGAAAGGCCCAGTCTTCCGACTGAGCCTTTCGTTTTATTTGATGCCTGGCAGTTCCCT
ACTCTCGCGTTAACGCTAGCATGGATGTTTTCCCAGTCACGACGTTGTAAAACGACGGCCAGTCTTAAGC
TCGGGCCCCAAATAATGATTTTATTTTGACTGATAGTGACCTGTTCGTTGCAACACATTGATGAGCAATG
CTTTTTTATAATGCCAACTTTGTACAAAAAAGCAGGCTCCACCATGGCCCTGAGAGGCACCCTGAGGCCA
CTGAAGGTGCGGAGAAGGCGCGAGATGCTGCCACAGCAAGTGGGATTCGTGTGCGCCGTGCTGGCCCTGG
TGTGCTGTGCCTCTGGCCTGTTTGGAAGCCTGGGACACAAGACCGCATCCGCCTCTAAGCGGGTGCTGCC
TGACACATGGCGGAACAGAAAGCTGATGGCCCCAGTGAACGGCACCCAGACAGCCAAGAATTGTACCGAC
CCTGCCATCCACGAGTTCCCAACAGATCTGTTTAGCAATAAGGAGAGACAGCACGGAGCCGTGCTGCTGC
ACATCCTGGGCGCCCTGTACATGTTCTATGCCCTGGCCATCGTGTGCGACGATTTCTTTGTGCCCTCTCT
GGAGAAGATCTGTGAGAGGCTGCACCTGAGCGAGGACGTGGCAGGAGCCACCTTTATGGCAGCAGGCAGC
TCCACACCTGAGCTGTTCGCCAGCGTGATCGGCGTGTTTATCACCCACGGCGATGTGGGAGTGGGAACAA
TCGTGGGATCCGCCGTGTTCAACATCCTGTGCATCATCGGCGTGTGCGGACTGTTTGCAGGACAGGTGGT
GCGCCTGACCTGGTGGGCCGTGTGCCGGGACAGCGTGTACTATACAATCAGCGTGATCGTGCTGATCGTG
TTCATCTACGATGAGCAGATCGTGTGGTGGGAGGGCCTGGTGCTGATCATCCTGTACGTGTTTTATATCC
TGATCATGAAGTATAACGTGAAGATGCAGGCCTTCTTTACCGTGAAGCAGAAGAGCATCGCCAACGGCAA
TCCTGTGAACTCCGAGCTGGAGGCCGGCAATGACTTCTACGATGGCTCCTATGACGATCCATCTGTGCCC
CTGCTGGGCCAGGTGAAGGAGAAGCCCCAGTACGGCAAGAATCCTGTGGTCATGGTGGACGAGATCATGT
CTAGCTCCCCCCCTAAGTTCACATTTCCCGAGGCCGGCCTGAGAATCATGATCACCAACAAGTTCGGACC
TAGGACAAGGCTGAGGATGGCATCCAGGATCATCATCAATGAGAGACAGAGGCTGATCAACTCTGCCAAT
GGCGTGTCTAGCAAGCCACTGCAGAACGGCAGACACGAGAATATCGAGAACGGCAATGTGCCCGTGGAGA
ACCCTGAGGATCCACAGCAGAATCAGGAGCAGCAGCCACCACCTCAGCCACCACCTCCAGAGCCAGAGCC
TGTGGAGGCAGACTTCCTGAGCCCCTTTTCCGTGCCTGAGGCAAGGGGCGATAAGGTGAAGTGGGTGTTC
ACCTGGCCCCTGATCTTTCTGCTGTGCGTGACAATCCCAAACTGTTCTAAGCCCCGGTGGGAGAAGTTCT
TTATGGTGACCTTCATCACCGCCACACTGTGGATCGCCGTGTTTTCCTACATCATGGTGTGGCTGGTGAC
CATCATCGGCTATACACTGGGCATCCCTGACGTGATCATGGGCATCACCTTCCTGGCAGCAGGCACATCC
GTGCCAGATTGTATGGCCTCTCTGATCGTGGCAAGGCAGGGACTGGGCGACATGGCCGTGAGCAACACCA
TCGGCTCCAACGTGTTCGATATCCTGGTGGGACTGGGAGTGCCATGGGGACTGCAGACCATGGTGGTGAA
CTACGGCTCCACAGTGAAGATCAATTCTCGGGGCCTGGTGTATAGCGTGGTGCTGCTGCTGGGAAGCGTG
GCCCTGACCGTGCTGGGAATCCACCTGAATAAGTGGCGCCTGGATCGGAAGCTGGGCGTGTACGTGCTGG
TGCTGTATGCCATCTTCCTGTGCTTTTCCATCATGATCGAGTTCAACGTGTTCACATTTGTGAATCTGCC
CATGTGCAGGGAGGACGATGACCCAGCTTTCTTGTACAAAGTTGGCATTATAAGAAAGCATTGCTTATCA
ATTTGTTGCAACGAACAGGTCACTATCAGTCAAAATAAAATCATTATTTGCCATCCAGCTGATATCCCCT
ATAGTGAGTCGTATTACATGGTCATAGCTGTTTCCTGGCAGCTCTGGCCCGTGTCTCAAAATCTCTGATG
TTACATTGCACAAGATAAAAATATATCATCATGAACAATAAAACTGTCTGCTTACATAAACAGTAATACA
AGGGGTGTTATGAGCCATATTCAACGGGAAACGTCGAGGCCGCGATTAAATTCCAACATGGATGCTGATT
TATATGGGTATAAATGGGCTCGCGATAATGTCGGGCAATCAGGTGCGACAATCTATCGCTTGTATGGGAA
GCCCGATGCGCCAGAGTTGTTTCTGAAACATGGCAAAGGTAGCGTTGCCAATGATGTTACAGATGAGATG
GTCAGACTAAACTGGCTGACGGAATTTATGCCTCTTCCGACCATCAAGCATTTTATCCGTACTCCTGATG
ATGCATGGTTACTCACCACTGCGATCCCCGGAAAAACAGCATTCCAGGTATTAGAAGAATATCCTGATTC
AGGTGAAAATATTGTTGATGCGCTGGCAGTGTTCCTGCGCCGGTTGCATTCGATTCCTGTTTGTAATTGT
CCTTTTAACAGCGATCGCGTATTTCGTCTCGCTCAGGCGCAATCACGAATGAATAACGGTTTGGTTGATG
CGAGTGATTTTGATGACGAGCGTAATGGCTGGCCTGTTGAACAAGTCTGGAAAGAAATGCATAAACTTTT
GCCATTCTCACCGGATTCAGTCGTCACTCATGGTGATTTCTCACTTGATAACCTTATTTTTGACGAGGGG
AAATTAATAGGTTGTATTGATGTTGGACGAGTCGGAATCGCAGACCGATACCAGGATCTTGCCATCCTAT
GGAACTGCCTCGGTGAGTTTTCTCCTTCATTACAGAAACGGCTTTTTCAAAAATATGGTATTGATAATCC
TGATATGAATAAATTGCAGTTTCATTTGATGCTCGATGAGTTTTTCTAATCAGAATTGGTTAATTGGTTG
TAACACTGGCAGAGCATTACGCTGACTTGACGGGACGGCGCAAGCTCATGACCAAAATCCCTTAACGTGA
GTTACGCGTCGTTCCACTGAGCGTCAGACCCCGTAGAAAAGATCAAAGGATCTTCTTGAGATCCTTTTTT
TCTGCGCGTAATCTGCTGCTTGCAAACAAAAAAACCACCGCTACCAGCGGTGGTTTGTTTGCCGGATCAA
GAGCTACCAACTCTTTTTCCGAAGGTAACTGGCTTCAGCAGAGCGCAGATACCAAATACTGTTCTTCTAG
TGTAGCCGTAGTTAGGCCACCACTTCAAGAACTCTGTAGCACCGCCTACATACCTCGCTCTGCTAATCCT
GTTACCAGTGGCTGCTGCCAGTGGCGATAAGTCGTGTCTTACCGGGTTGGACTCAAGACGATAGTTACCG
GATAAGGCGCAGCGGTCGGGCTGAACGGGGGGTTCGTGCACACAGCCCAGCTTGGAGCGAACGACCTACA
CCGAACTGAGATACCTACAGCGTGAGCTATGAGAAAGCGCCACGCTTCCCGAAGGGAGAAAGGCGGACAG
GTATCCGGTAAGCGGCAGGGTCGGAACAGGAGAGCGCACGAGGGAGCTTCCAGGGGGAAACGCCTGGTAT
CTTTATAGTCCTGTCGGGTTTCGCCACCTCTGACTTGAGCGTCGATTTTTGTGATGCTCGTCAGGGGGGC
GGAGCCTATGGAAAAACGCCAGCAACGCGGCCTTTTTACGGTTCCTGGCCTTTTGCTGGCCTTTTGCTCA
CATGTT
