>Addgene plasmid #131990 | pDONR221_SLC24A4 | depositor partial sequence | sequence record 253380 | Codon-optimized ORF of SLC24A4
ATGGCCCTGAGAGGCACCCTGAGGCCACTGAAGGTGCGGAGAAGGCGCGAGATGCTGCCACAGCAAGTGG
GATTCGTGTGCGCCGTGCTGGCCCTGGTGTGCTGTGCCTCTGGCCTGTTTGGAAGCCTGGGACACAAGAC
CGCATCCGCCTCTAAGCGGGTGCTGCCTGACACATGGCGGAACAGAAAGCTGATGGCCCCAGTGAACGGC
ACCCAGACAGCCAAGAATTGTACCGACCCTGCCATCCACGAGTTCCCAACAGATCTGTTTAGCAATAAGG
AGAGACAGCACGGAGCCGTGCTGCTGCACATCCTGGGCGCCCTGTACATGTTCTATGCCCTGGCCATCGT
GTGCGACGATTTCTTTGTGCCCTCTCTGGAGAAGATCTGTGAGAGGCTGCACCTGAGCGAGGACGTGGCA
GGAGCCACCTTTATGGCAGCAGGCAGCTCCACACCTGAGCTGTTCGCCAGCGTGATCGGCGTGTTTATCA
CCCACGGCGATGTGGGAGTGGGAACAATCGTGGGATCCGCCGTGTTCAACATCCTGTGCATCATCGGCGT
GTGCGGACTGTTTGCAGGACAGGTGGTGCGCCTGACCTGGTGGGCCGTGTGCCGGGACAGCGTGTACTAT
ACAATCAGCGTGATCGTGCTGATCGTGTTCATCTACGATGAGCAGATCGTGTGGTGGGAGGGCCTGGTGC
TGATCATCCTGTACGTGTTTTATATCCTGATCATGAAGTATAACGTGAAGATGCAGGCCTTCTTTACCGT
GAAGCAGAAGAGCATCGCCAACGGCAATCCTGTGAACTCCGAGCTGGAGGCCGGCAATGACTTCTACGAT
GGCTCCTATGACGATCCATCTGTGCCCCTGCTGGGCCAGGTGAAGGAGAAGCCCCAGTACGGCAAGAATC
CTGTGGTCATGGTGGACGAGATCATGTCTAGCTCCCCCCCTAAGTTCACATTTCCCGAGGCCGGCCTGAG
AATCATGATCACCAACAAGTTCGGACCTAGGACAAGGCTGAGGATGGCATCCAGGATCATCATCAATGAG
AGACAGAGGCTGATCAACTCTGCCAATGGCGTGTCTAGCAAGCCACTGCAGAACGGCAGACACGAGAATA
TCGAGAACGGCAATGTGCCCGTGGAGAACCCTGAGGATCCACAGCAGAATCAGGAGCAGCAGCCACCACC
TCAGCCACCACCTCCAGAGCCAGAGCCTGTGGAGGCAGACTTCCTGAGCCCCTTTTCCGTGCCTGAGGCA
AGGGGCGATAAGGTGAAGTGGGTGTTCACCTGGCCCCTGATCTTTCTGCTGTGCGTGACAATCCCAAACT
GTTCTAAGCCCCGGTGGGAGAAGTTCTTTATGGTGACCTTCATCACCGCCACACTGTGGATCGCCGTGTT
TTCCTACATCATGGTGTGGCTGGTGACCATCATCGGCTATACACTGGGCATCCCTGACGTGATCATGGGC
ATCACCTTCCTGGCAGCAGGCACATCCGTGCCAGATTGTATGGCCTCTCTGATCGTGGCAAGGCAGGGAC
TGGGCGACATGGCCGTGAGCAACACCATCGGCTCCAACGTGTTCGATATCCTGGTGGGACTGGGAGTGCC
ATGGGGACTGCAGACCATGGTGGTGAACTACGGCTCCACAGTGAAGATCAATTCTCGGGGCCTGGTGTAT
AGCGTGGTGCTGCTGCTGGGAAGCGTGGCCCTGACCGTGCTGGGAATCCACCTGAATAAGTGGCGCCTGG
ATCGGAAGCTGGGCGTGTACGTGCTGGTGCTGTATGCCATCTTCCTGTGCTTTTCCATCATGATCGAGTT
CAACGTGTTCACATTTGTGAATCTGCCCATGTGCAGGGAGGACGAT
